Addgene plasmid #63000: pPyCAG-Nanog(Q144A)-IP
Purpose: Expresses Mouse Nanog Q144A Mutants. It is modified from pPyCAG-Nanog-IP (Addgene Plasmid #13838).
Depositing lab: Shinya Yamanaka. Depositing organization: J. David Gladstone Institutes.
Backbone
  Vector backbone: pPyCAG-Nanog-IP
  Backbone manufacturer: Shinya Yamanaka
  Backbone size w/o insert (bp): 6378
  Total vector size (bp): 7359
  Vector type: Mammalian Expression
  Selectable markers: Puromycin
Growth in bacteria
  Bacterial resistance: Ampicillin, 100 μg/mL
  Growth temperature: 37°C
  Growth strain: DH5alpha
  Copy number: High Copy
Gene/Insert
  Gene/Insert name: Mouse Nanog Q144A Mutant
  Species: M. musculus (mouse)
  Insert size (bp): 918
  Mutation: Changed Glutamine 144 (145 AA in Mouse Protein) to Alanine
  Entrez Gene: Nanog (a.k.a. 2410002E02Rik, ENK, Stm1, ecat4)
Resource information
  A portion of this plasmid was derived from a plasmid made by: pPyCAG-Nanog-IP (Addgene # 13838)
Terms and licenses: Academic/Nonprofit Terms; Industry Terms: Not Available to Industry
How to cite: pPyCAG-Nanog(Q144A)-IP was a gift from Shinya Yamanaka (Addgene plasmid # 63000 ; http://n2t.net/addgene:63000 ; RRID:Addgene_63000)
