[The description below was written by a language model from this plasmid's Addgene catalogue record and pLannotate feature annotations shown in this document.]
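Description:
pPyCAG-Nanog(Q144A)-IP is a 7,359 bp mammalian expression plasmid that produces a point-mutant form of mouse Nanog, derived from the parental wild-type construct pPyCAG-Nanog-IP. In bacteria it is maintained as a high-copy plasmid through a ColE1/pUC-type origin and selected with ampicillin via the β-lactamase gene. Small lac promoter/operator and lacI fragments in the backbone appear to be cloning-vector remnants with no role in the expression unit.

The payload is driven by the composite CAG promoter, annotated here as the CMV immediate-early enhancer, the chicken β-actin promoter and a chimeric β-actin/β-globin intron, which together give strong constitutive transcription in many mammalian cell types, including embryonic stem cells. The roughly 0.9 kb Nanog coding sequence sits between attB1 and attB2 sites, indicating that it was introduced by Gateway recombination. It carries a glutamine-to-alanine substitution recorded as Q144A, which the record notes corresponds to residue 145 of the mouse protein. Downstream, an EMCV IRES links the puromycin N-acetyltransferase gene to the same transcript, which ends at a bovine growth hormone polyadenylation signal. Because both proteins are translated from one bicistronic mRNA, puromycin selection enriches for cells that also express the Nanog mutant. The "Py" in the name suggests a polyoma origin for episomal maintenance, but the feature table does not annotate one. It does list an SV40 origin, SV40 promoter fragments and SV40 poly(A) signals.

The record states the purpose only as expression of the Q144A mutant and does not describe its functional consequence. The construct would suit comparison with wild-type Nanog, a regulator of pluripotency and self-renewal, in transfected, puromycin-selected cells.
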