Features (pLannotate 1.2.2; 22 found; start..end, strand, type, name):
    576..710     +  polyA_signal   SV40 poly(A) signal: SV40 polyadenylation signal
    724..1103    +  enhancer       CMV enhancer: human cytomegalovirus immediate early enhancer
   1105..1382    +  promoter       chicken β-actin promoter: No description available
   1383..2399    +  intron         chimeric intron: chimera between introns from chicken β-actin and rabbit β-globin
   2437..2461    +  protein_bind   attB1: mutant version of attB; recombination site for the Gateway® BP reaction BP Clonase™
   2467..3381    +  CDS            Nanog: NANOG_MOUSE - Also known as Ecat4, Enk. Experimental evidence at protein level: Swiss-Prot protein existence level 1. Transcription regulator involved in inner cell mass and embryonic stem (ES) cells proliferation and self-renewal (PubMed:25825768). Imposes pluripotency on ES cells and prevents their differentiation towards extraembryonic endoderm and trophectoderm lineages. Blocks bone morphogenetic protein-induced mesoderm differentiation of ES cells by physically interacting with SMAD1 and interfering with the recruitment of coactivators to the active SMAD transcriptional complexes. Acts as
   3390..3414    -  protein_bind   attB2: mutant version of attB; recombination site for the Gateway® BP reaction BP Clonase™
   3543..4005    +  misc_feature   IRES: internal ribosome entry site (IRES) of the encephalomyocarditis virus (EMCV)
   4019..4618    +  CDS            PuroR: puromycin N-acetyltransferase; pac from Streptomyces alboniger; confers resistance to puromycin
   4705..4929    +  polyA_signal   bGH poly(A) signal: bovine growth hormone polyadenylation signal
   4933..4949    +  promoter       SV40 promoter (fragment): SV40 enhancer and early promoter
   5000..5016    -  protein_bind   lac operator: The lac repressor binds to the lac operator to inhibit transcription in E. coli. This inhibition can be relieved by adding lactose or isopropyl-β-D-thiogalactopyranoside (IPTG). lac repressor encoded by lacI
   5024..5054    -  promoter       lac promoter: promoter for the E. coli lac operon
   5069..5090    -  protein_bind   CAP binding site: CAP binding activates transcription in the presence of cAMP. E. coli catabolite activator protein
   5103..5142    -  CDS            lacI (fragment): lac repressor; lacI; The lac repressor binds to the lac operator to inhibit transcription in E. coli. This inhibition can be relieved by adding lactose or isopropyl-β-D-thiogalactopyranoside (IPTG).
   5149..5171    +  promoter       SV40 promoter (fragment): SV40 enhancer and early promoter
   5195..5330    +  rep_origin     SV40 ori: SV40 origin of replication
   5350..5484    +  polyA_signal   SV40 poly(A) signal: SV40 polyadenylation signal
   5486..5540    -  CDS            lacI (fragment): lac repressor; lacI; The lac repressor binds to the lac operator to inhibit transcription in E. coli. This inhibition can be relieved by adding lactose or isopropyl-β-D-thiogalactopyranoside (IPTG).
   5723..6311    -  rep_origin     ori: high-copy-number ColE1/pMB1/pBR322/pUC origin of replication
   6482..7342    -  CDS            AmpR: β-lactamase; bla; confers resistance to ampicillin, carbenicillin, and related antibiotics
   7343..7359    -  promoter       AmpR promoter (fragment): bla
>Addgene plasmid #63000 | pPyCAG-Nanog(Q144A)-IP | depositor full sequence | sequence record 104604 | pPyCAG-Nanog(Q144A)-IP sequence 7359 bps
GACCGCTTTGGAAAAACAAAGACTGTATTTCCTGGAAATTAATGTTTATTCAATAAACTGTGTATTCAGC
TATATTCACATAGTGGTGAGGCTGAAATGAGGCGGGAAGAGGCGGTTGGGGCTTAATTATATCAATTTGG
GTGGCCCCACAGCGCCTCCAAGGCGCCAGTCCTGTTTTGACAAGTTGCCTCTGGAAGCCTCTCTTCTTTT
TCTCCAGAGTAAGCGGAGGCCAGGGGCCCCCGGCCTCTGCTTAATACTAAAAAAAACAGCTGTTGTCATA
GTAATGATTGGGTGGAAACATTCCAGGCCTGGGTGGAGAGGCTTTTTGCTTCCTCTTGCAAAACCACACT
GACATTCCAGGCCTGGGTGGAGAGGCTTTTTGCTTCCTCTTGCAAAACCACACTGCCCTCTGGAGGGCAG
TTGCCTAGCAACTAATTAAAAGAGGATGTCGCACGGCCAGCTGCGGTCAGTTAGTCACTTCCTGCTTAAC
TGACTTGACATTTTCTATTTTAAGAGTCGGGAGGAAAATTACTGTGTTGGAGGCCCTCCGCCATCTTCTG
AAGCTGAATCGAATTAACTTGTTTATTGCAGCTTATAATGGTTACAAATAAAGCAATAGCATCACAAATT
TCACAAATAAAGCATTTTTTTCACTGCATTCTAGTTGTGGTTTGTCCAAACTCATCAATGTATCTTATCA
TGTCTGGATCTGATATCATCGTCGACATTGATTATTGACTAGTTATTAATAGTAATCAATTACGGGGTCA
TTAGTTCATAGCCCATATATGGAGTTCCGCGTTACATAACTTACGGTAAATGGCCCGCCTGGCTGACCGC
CCAACGACCCCCGCCCATTGACGTCAATAATGACGTATGTTCCCATAGTAACGCCAATAGGGACTTTCCA
TTGACGTCAATGGGTGGAGTATTTACGGTAAACTGCCCACTTGGCAGTACATCAAGTGTATCATATGCCA
AGTACGCCCCCTATTGACGTCAATGACGGTAAATGGCCCGCCTGGCATTATGCCCAGTACATGACCTTAT
GGGACTTTCCTACTTGGCAGTACATCTACGTATTAGTCATCGCTATTACCATGGTCGAGGTGAGCCCCAC
GTTCTGCTTCACTCTCCCCATCTCCCCCCCCTCCCCACCCCCAATTTTGTATTTATTTATTTTTTAATTA
TTTTGTGCAGCGATGGGGGCGGGGGGGGGGGGGGGGCGCGCGCCAGGCGGGGCGGGGCGGGGCGAGGGGC
GGGGCGGGGCGAGGCGGAGAGGTGCGGCGGCAGCCAATCAGAGCGGCGCGCTCCGAAAGTTTCCTTTTAT
GGCGAGGCGGCGGCGGCGGCGGCCCTATAAAAAGCGAAGCGCGCGGCGGGCGGGAGTCGCTGCGCGCTGC
CTTCGCCCCGTGCCCCGCTCCGCCGCCGCCTCGCGCCGCCCGCCCCGGCTCTGACTGACCGCGTTACTCC
CACAGGTGAGCGGGCGGGACGGCCCTTCTCCTCCGGGCTGTAATTAGCGCTTGGTTTAATGACGGCTTGT
TTCTTTTCTGTGGCTGCGTGAAAGCCTTGAGGGGCTCCGGGAGGGCCCTTTGTGCGGGGGGAGCGGCTCG
GGGGGTGCGTGCGTGTGTGTGTGCGTGGGGAGCGCCGCGTGCGGCTCCGCGCTGCCCGGCGGCTGTGAGC
GCTGCGGGCGCGGCGCGGGGCTTTGTGCGCTCCGCAGTGTGCGCGAGGGGAGCGCGGCCGGGGGCGGTGC
CCCGCGGTGCGGGGGGGGCTGCGAGGGGAACAAAGGCTGCGTGCGGGGTGTGTGCGTGGGGGGGTGAGCA
GGGGGTGTGGGCGCGTCGGTCGGGCTGCAACCCCCCCTGCACCCCCCTCCCCGAGTTGCTGAGCACGGCC
CGGCTTCGGGTGCGGGGCTCCGTACGGGGCGTGGCGCGGGGCTCGCCGTGCCGGGCGGGGGGTGGCGGCA
GGTGGGGGTGCCGGGCGGGGCGGGGCCGCCTCGGGCCGGGGAGGGCTCGGGGGAGGGGCGCGGCGGCCCC
CGGAGCGCCGGCGGCTGTCGAGGCGCGGCGAGCCGCAGCCATTGCCTTTTATGGTAATCGTGCGAGAGGG
CGCAGGGACTTCCTTTGTCCCAAATCTGTGCGGAGCCGAAATCTGGGAGGCGCCGCCGCACCCCCTCTAG
CGGGCGCGGGGCGAAGCGGTGCGGCGCCGGCAGGAAGGAAATGGGCGGGGAGGGCCTTCGTGCGTCGCCG
CGCCGCCGTCCCCTTCTCCCTCTCCAGCCTCGGGGCTGTCCGCGGGGGGACGGCTGCCTTCGGGGGGGAC
GGGGCAGGGCGGGGTTCGGCTTCTGGCGTGTGACCGGCGGCTCTAGAGCCTCTGCTAACCATGTTCATGC
CTTCTTCTTTTTCNTACAGCTCCTGGGCAACGTGCTGGTTATTGTGCTGAATTATCACAAGTTTGTACAA
AAAAGCAGGCTCTGACATGAGTGTGGGTCTTCCTGGTCCCCACAGTTTGCCTAGTTCTGAGGAAGCATCG
AATTCTGGGAACGCCTCATCAATGCCTGCAGTTTTTCATCCCGAGAACTATTCTTGCTTACAAGGGTCTG
CTACTGAGATGCTCTGCACAGAGGCTGCCTCTCCTCGCCCTTCCTCTGAAGACCTGCCTCTTCAAGGCAG
CCCTGATTCTTCTACCAGTCCCAAACAAAAGCTCTCAAGTCCTGAGGCTGACAAGGGCCCTGAGGAGGAG
GAGAACAAGGTCCTTGCCAGGAAGCAGAAGATGCGGACTGTGTTCTCTCAGGCCCAGCTGTGTGCACTCA
AGGACAGGTTTCAGAAGCAGAAGTACCTCAGCCTCCAGCAGATGCAAGAACTCTCCTCCATTCTGAACCT
GAGCTATAAGCAGGTTAAGACCTGGTTTGCAAACCAAAGGATGAAGTGCAAGCGGTGGCAGAAAAACCAG
TGGTTGAAGACTAGCAATGGTCTGATTCAGAAGGGCTCAGCACCAGTGGAGTATCCCAGCATCCATTGCA
GCTATCCCCAGGGCTATCTGGTGAACGCATCTGGAAGCCTTTCCATGTGGGGCAGCCAGACTTGGACCAA
CCCAACTTGGAGCAGCCAGACCTGGACCAACCCAACTTGGAACAACCAGACCTGGACCAACCCAACTTGG
AGCAGCCAGGCCTGGACCGCTCAGTCCTGGAACGGCCAGCCTTGGAATGCTGCTCCGCTCCATAACTTCG
GGGAGGACTTTCTGCAGCCTTACGTACAGTTGCAGCAAAACTTCTCTGCCAGTGATTTGGAGGTGAATTT
GGAAGCCACTAGGGAAAGCCATGCGCATTTTAGCACCCCACAAGCCTTGGAATTATTCCTGAACTACTCT
GTGACTCCACCAGGTGAAATATGAGACTTACCCAGCTTTCTTGTACAAAGTGGTGATAATTCCGCCCCCC
CCCCCTCTCCCTCCCCCCCCCCTAACGTTACTGGCCGAAGCCGCTTGGAATAAGGCCGGTGTGCGTTTGT
CTATATGTTATTTTCCACCATATTGCCGTCTTTTGGCAATGTGAGGGCCCGGAAACCTGGCCCTGTCTTC
TTGACGAGCATTCCTAGGGGTCTTTCCCCTCTCGCCAAAGGAATGCAAGGTCTGTTGAATGTCGTGAAGG
AAGCAGTTCCTCTGGAAGCTTCTTGAAGACAAACAACGTCTGTAGCGACCCTTTGCAGGCAGCGGAACCC
CCCACCTGGCGACAGGTGCCTCTGCGGCCAAAAGCCACGTGTATAAGATACACCTGCAAAGGCGGCACAA
CCCCAGTGCCACGTTGTGAGTTGGATAGTTGTGGAAAGAGTCAAATGGCTCTCCTCAAGCGTATTCAACA
AGGGGCTGAAGGATGCCCAGAAGGTACCCCATTGTATGGGATCTGATCTGGGGCCTCGGTGCACATGCTT
TACATGTGTTTAGTCGAGGTTAAAAAAACGTCTAGGCCCCCCGAACCACGGGGACGTGGTTTTCCTTTGA
AAAACACGATGATAATATGGCCACAACCATGACCGAGTACAAGCCCACGGTGCGCCTCGCCACCCGCGAC
GACGTCCCCAGGGCCGTACGCACCCTCGCCGCCGCGTTCGCCGACTACCCCGCCACGCGCCACACCGTCG
ATCCGGACCGCCACATCGAGCGGGTCACCGAGCTGCAAGAACTCTTCCTCACGCGCGTCGGGCTCGACAT
CGGCAAGGTGTGGGTCGCGGACGACGGCGCCGCGGTGGCGGTCTGGACCACGCCGGAGAGCGTCGAAGCG
GGGGCGGTGTTCGCCGAGATCGGCCCGCGCATGGCCGAGTTGAGCGGTTCCCGGCTGGCCGCGCAGCAAC
AGATGGAAGGCCTCCTGGCGCCGCACCGGCCCAAGGAGCCCGCGTGGTTCCTGGCCACCGTCGGCGTCTC
GCCCGACCACCAGGGCAAGGGTCTGGGCAGCGCCGTCGTGCTCCCCGGAGTGGAGGCGGCCGAGCGCGCC
GGGGTGCCCGCCTTCCTGGAGACCTCCGCGCCCCGCAACCTCCCCTTCTACGAGCGGCTCGGCTTCACCG
TCACCGCCGACGTCGAGGTGCCCGAAGGACCGCGCACCTGGTGCATGACCCGCAAGCCCGGTGCCTGACG
CCCGCCCCACGACCCGCAGCGCCCGACCGAAAGGAGCGCACGACCCCATGCATCGATGATCTAGAGCTCG
CTGATCAGCCTCGACTGTGCCTTCTAGTTGCCAGCCATCTGTTGTTTGCCCCTCCCCCGTGCCTTCCTTG
ACCCTGGAAGGTGCCACTCCCACTGTCCTTTCCTAATAAAATGAGGAAATTGCATCGCATTGTCTGAGTA
GGTGTCATTCTATTCTGGGGGGTGGGGTGGGGCAGGACAGCAAGGGGGAGGATTGGGAAGACAATAGCAG
GCATGCTGGGGATGCGGTGGGCTCTATGGCTTCTGAGGCGGAAAGAACCTGCAGCCCAAGCTTGGCGTAA
TCATGGTCATAGCTGTTTCCTGTGTGAAATTGTTATCCGCTCACAATTCCACACAACATACGAGCCGGAA
GCATAAAGTGTAAAGCCTGGGGTGCCTAATGAGTGAGCTAACTCACATTAATTGCGTTGCGCTCACTGCC
CGCTTTCCAGTCGGGAAACCTGTCGTGCCAGCGGATCCGCATCTCAATTAGTCAGCAACCATAGTCCCGC
CCCTAACTCCGCCCATCCCGCCCCTAACTCCGCCCAGTTCCGCCCATTCTCCGCCCCATGGCTGACTAAT
TTTTTTTATTTATGCAGAGGCCGAGGCCGCCTCGGCCTCTGAGCTATTCCAGAAGTAGTGAGGAGGCTTT
TTTGGAGGCCTAGGCTTTTGCAAAAAGCTAACTTGTTTATTGCAGCTTATAATGGTTACAAATAAAGCAA
TAGCATCACAAATTTCACAAATAAAGCATTTTTTTCACTGCATTCTAGTTGTGGTTTGTCCAAACTCATC
AATGTATCTTATCATGTCTGGATCCGCTGCATTAATGAATCGGCCAACGCGCGGGGAGAGGCGGTTTGCG
TATTGGGCGCTCTTCCGCTTCCTCGCTCACTGACTCGCTGCGCTCGGTCGTTCGGCTGCGGCGAGCGGTA
TCAGCTCACTCAAAGGCGGTAATACGGTTATCCACAGAATCAGGGGATAACGCAGGAAAGAACATGTGAG
CAAAAGGCCAGCAAAAGGCCAGGAACCGTAAAAAGGCCGCGTTGCTGGCGTTTTTCCATAGGCTCCGCCC
CCCTGACGAGCATCACAAAAATCGACGCTCAAGTCAGAGGTGGCGAAACCCGACAGGACTATAAAGATAC
CAGGCGTTTCCCCCTGGAAGCTCCCTCGTGCGCTCTCCTGTTCCGACCCTGCCGCTTACCGGATACCTGT
CCGCCTTTCTCCCTTCGGGAAGCGTGGCGCTTTCTCATAGCTCACGCTGTAGGTATCTCAGTTCGGTGTA
GGTCGTTCGCTCCAAGCTGGGCTGTGTGCACGAACCCCCCGTTCAGCCCGACCGCTGCGCCTTATCCGGT
AACTATCGTCTTGAGTCCAACCCGGTAAGACACGACTTATCGCCACTGGCAGCAGCCACTGGTAACAGGA
TTAGCAGAGCGAGGTATGTAGGCGGTGCTACAGAGTTCTTGAAGTGGTGGCCTAACTACGGCTACACTAG
AAGAACAGTATTTGGTATCTGCGCTCTGCTGAAGCCAGTTACCTTCGGAAAAAGAGTTGGTAGCTCTTGA
TCCGGCAAACAAACCACCGCTGGTAGCGGTGGTTTTTTTGTTTGCAAGCAGCAGATTACGCGCAGAAAAA
AAGGATCTCAAGAAGATCCTTTGATCTTTTCTACGGGGTCTGACGCTCAGTGGAACGAAAACTCACGTTA
AGGGATTTTGGTCATGAGATTATCAAAAAGGATCTTCACCTAGATCCTTTTAAATTAAAAATGAAGTTTT
AAATCAATCTAAAGTATATATGAGTAAACTTGGTCTGACAGTTACCAATGCTTAATCAGTGAGGCACCTA
TCTCAGCGATCTGTCTATTTCGTTCATCCATAGTTGCCTGACTCCCCGTCGTGTAGATAACTACGATACG
GGAGGGCTTACCATCTGGCCCCAGTGCTGCAATGATACCGCGAGACCCACGCTCACCGGCTCCAGATTTA
TCAGCAATAAACCAGCCAGCCGGAAGGGCCGAGCGCAGAAGTGGTCCTGCAACTTTATCCGCCTCCATCC
AGTCTATTAATTGTTGCCGGGAAGCTAGAGTAAGTAGTTCGCCAGTTAATAGTTTGCGCAACGTTGTTGC
CATTGCTACAGGCATCGTGGTGTCACGCTCGTCGTTTGGTATGGCTTCATTCAGCTCCGGTTCCCAACGA
TCAAGGCGAGTTACATGATCCCCCATGTTGTGCAAAAAAGCGGTTAGCTCCTTCGGTCCTCCGATCGTTG
TCAGAAGTAAGTTGGCCGCAGTGTTATCACTCATGGTTATGGCAGCACTGCATAATTCTCTTACTGTCAT
GCCATCCGTAAGATGCTTTTCTGTGACTGGTGAGTACTCAACCAAGTCATTCTGAGAATAGTGTATGCGG
CGACCGAGTTGCTCTTGCCCGGCGTCAATACGGGATAATACCGCGCCACATAGCAGAACTTTAAAAGTGC
TCATCATTGGAAAACGTTCTTCGGGGCGAAAACTCTCAAGGATCTTACCGCTGTTGAGATCCAGTTCGAT
GTAACCCACTCGTGCACCCAACTGATCTTCAGCATCTTTTACTTTCACCAGCGTTTCTGGGTGAGCAAAA
ACAGGAAGGCAAAATGCCGCAAAAAAGGGAATAAGGGCGACACGGAAATGTTGAATACTCATACTCTTCC
TTTTTCAAT
