>Addgene plasmid #63000 | pPyCAG-Nanog(Q144A)-IP | addgene partial sequence | sequence record 107918 | pCAG-F 5'-GCAACGTGCTGGTTATTGTG-3'
GAATTATCACAAGTTTGTACAAAAAAGCAGGCTCTGACATGAGTGTGGGTCTTCCTGGTCCCCACAGTTT
GCCTAGTTCTGAGGAAGCATCGAATTCTGGGAACGCCTCATCAATGCCTGCAGTTTTTCATCCCGAGAAC
TATTCTTGCTTACAAGGGTCTGCTACTGAGATGCTCTGCACAGAGGCTGCCTCTCCTCGCCCTTCCTCTG
AAGACCTGCCTCTTCAAGGCAGCCCTGATTCTTCTACCAGTCCCAAACAAAAGCTCTCAAGTCCTGAGGC
TGACAAGGGCCCTGAGGAGGAGGAGAACAAGGTCCTTGCCAGGAAGCAGAAGATGCGGACTGTGTTCTCT
CAGGCCCAGCTGTGTGCACTCAAGGACAGGTTTCAGAAGCAGAAGTACCTCAGCCTCCAGCAGATGCAAG
AACTCTCCTCCATTCTGAACCTGAGCTATAAGCAGGTTAAGACCTGGTTTGCAAACCAAAGGATGAAGTG
CAAGCGGTGGCAGAAAAACCAGTGGTTGAAGACTAGCAATGGTCTGATTCAGAAGGGCTCAGCACCAGTG
GAGTATCCCAGCATCCATTGCAGCTATCCCCAGGGCTATCTGGTGAACGCATCTGGAAGCCTTTCCATGT
GGGGCAGCCAGACTTGGACCAACCCAACTTGGAGCAGCCAGACCTGGACCAACCCAACTTGGAACAACCA
GACCTGGACCAACCCAACTTGGAGCAGCCAGGCCTGGACCGCTCAGTCCTGGAACGGCCAGCCTTGGAAT
GCTGCTCCGCTCCATAACTTCGGGGAGGACTTTCTGCAGCCTTACGTACAGTTGCAGCAAAACTTCTCTG
CCAGTGATTTGGAGGTGAATTTGGAAGCCACTAGGGAAAGCCATGCGCATTTTAGCACCCCACAAGCCTT
GGAATTATTCCTGAACTACTCTGTGACTCCACCAGGTGAAATATGAGACTTACCCAGCTTTCTTGTACAA
AGTGGTGATAATTCCGCCC
