>Addgene plasmid #63000 | pPyCAG-Nanog(Q144A)-IP | addgene partial sequence | sequence record 107920 | pCDH-rev 5'-GCATTCCTTTGGCGAGAG-3'
GCTCGTCAAGAAGACAGGGCCAGGTTTCCGGGCCCTCACATTGCCAAAAGACGGCAATATGGTGGAAAAT
AACATATAGACAAACGCACACCGGCCTTATTCCAAGCGGCTTCGGCCAGTAACGTTAGGGGGGGGGGAGG
GAGAGGGGGGGGGGG
